>Addgene plasmid #114790 | AT3G02880 J3_pECIA14 | addgene full sequence | sequence record 270283 | Addgene NGS Result
GTAAAACGACGGCCAGTGAATTAATTCGTTGCAGGACAGGATGTGGTGCCCGATGTGACTAGCTCTTTGC
TGCAGGCCGTCCTATCCTCTGGTTCCGATAAGAGACCCAGAACTCCGGCCCCCCACCGCCCACCGCCACC
CCCATACATATGTGGTACGCAAGTAAGAGTGCCTGCGCATGCCCCATGTGCCCCACCAAGAGCTTTGCAT
CCCATACAAGTCCCCAAAGTGGAGAACCGAACCAATTCTTCGCGGGCAGAACAAAAGCTTCTGCACACGT
CTCCACTCGAATTTGGAGCCGGCCGGCGTGTGCAAAAGAGGTGAATCGAACGAAAGACCCGTGTGTAAAG
CCGCGTTTCCAAAATGTATAAAACCGAGAGCATCTGGCCAATGTGCATCAGTTGTGGTCAGCAGCAAAAT
CAAGTGAATCATCTCAGTGCAACTAAAGGGGGGATCCGATCTCAATATGAAGTTATGCATATTACTGGCC
GTCGTGGCCTTTGTTGGCCTCTCGCTCGGGTCAGATCTAGAGTCTGACCGGAGAGCTTTACTCGCTGTTC
GTAACAGTGTCCGTGGCCGTCCTTTGCTATGGAACATGAGTGCTTCTTCTCCTTGTAATTGGCACGGAGT
CCACTGCGATGCGGGTCGGGTCACGGCTCTCCGATTACCCGGATCTGGTTTATTCGGTTCTTTACCAATC
GGTGGTATTGGTAATCTAACCCAGCTTAAGACTCTTTCTCTCCGGTTCAATTCTCTCTCTGGTCCTATCC
CTTCGGATTTCTCCAACCTTGTTCTCCTCCGTTACTTGTATCTTCAAGGTAATGCCTTTTCCGGTGAGAT
TCCGTCGCTTCTCTTCACGCTTCCGAGCATAATCAGAATCAATCTAGGGGAGAATAAATTCTCGGGTCGG
ATCCCGGATAATGTCAATTCTGCGACCCGGTTGGTTACTCTGTATTTGGAGAGGAATCAACTCTCTGGTC
CGATCCCTGAGATCACGCTTCCTCTTCAGCAATTCAATGTTTCTTCTAATCAGTTAAACGGGTCTATTCC
GAGTTCGTTGTCGTCTTGGCCTCGAACTGCTTTTGAAGGTAACACTCTCTGTGGGAAGCCTTTAGACACT
TGTGAGGCAGAGAGCCCCAATGGTGGTGACGCTGGAGGACCCAATACGCCGCCGGAGAAGAAAGATAGCC
TGGAGGTGCTGTTCCAGGGACCAAGCGGCAATCCCGGCGGCGATCTGGCCCCCCAGATGCTGCGCGAGCT
GCAGGAGACCAATGCCGCCCTGCAGGACGTGCGCGAGCTGCTGCGCCACCGCGTGAAGGAGATCACCTTC
CTGAAGAACACCGTGATGGAGTGCGACGCCTGCGGCATGCAGCCCTCTAGAGGCTCCGGCTCCATCATCC
CAGTTGAGGAGGAGAACCCGGACTTCTGGAACCGCGAGGCAGCCGAGGCCCTGGGTGCCGCCAAGAAGCT
GCAGCCTGCACAGACAGCCGCCAAGAACCTCATCATCTTCCTGGGCGATGGGATGGGGGTGTCTACGGTG
ACAGCTGCCAGGATCCTAAAAGGGCAGAAGAAGGACAAACTGGGGCCTGAGATACCCCTGGCCATGGACC
GCTTCCCATATGTGGCTCTGTCCAAGACATACAATGTAGACAAACATGTGCCAGACAGTGGAGCCACAGC
CACGGCCTACCTGTGCGGGGTCAAGGGCAACTTCCAGACCATTGGCTTGAGTGCAGCCGCCCGCTTTAAC
CAGTGCAACACGACACGCGGCAACGAGGTCATCTCCGTGATGAATCGGGCCAAGAAAGCAGGGAAGTCAG
TGGGAGTGGTAACCACCACACGAGTGCAGCACGCCTCGCCAGCCGGCACCTACGCCCACACGGTGAACCG
CAACTGGTACTCGGACGCCGACGTGCCTGCCTCGGCCCGCCAGGAGGGGTGCCAGGACATCGCTACGCAG
CTCATCTCCAACATGGACATTGACGTGATCCTAGGTGGAGGCCGAAAGTACATGTTTCGCATGGGAACCC
CAGACCCTGAGTACCCAGATGACTACAGCCAAGGTGGGACCAGGCTGGACGGGAAGAATCTGGTGCAGGA
ATGGCTGGCGAAGCGCCAGGGTGCCCGGTATGTGTGGAACCGCACTGAGCTCATGCAGGCTTCCCTGGAC
CCGTCTGTGACCCATCTCATGGGTCTCTTTGAGCCTGGAGACATGAAATACGAGATCCACCGAGACTCCA
CACTGGACCCCTCCCTGATGGAGATGACAGAGGCTGCCCTGCGCCTGCTGAGCAGGAACCCCCGCGGCTT
CTTCCTCTTCGTGGAGGGTGGTCGCATCGACCATGGTCATCATGAAAGCAGGGCTTACCGGGCACTGACT
GAGACGATCATGTTCGACGACGCCATTGAGAGGGCGGGCCAGCTCACCAGCGAGGAGGACACGCTGAGCC
TCGTCACTGCCGACCACTCCCACGTCTTCTCCTTCGGAGGCTACCCCCTGCGAGGGAGCTCCATCTTCGG
GCTGGCCCCTGGCAAGGCCCGGGACAGGAAGGCCTACACGGTCCTCCTATACGGAAACGGTCCAGGCTAT
GTGCTCAAGGACGGCGCCCGGCCGGATGTTACCGAGAGCGAGAGCGGGAGCCCCGAGTATCGGCAGCAGT
CAGCAGTGCCCCTGGACGAAGAGACCCACGCAGGCGAGGACGTGGCGGTGTTCGCGCGCGGCCCGCAGGC
GCACCTGGTTCACGGCGTGCAGGAGCAGACCTTCATAGCGCACGTCATGGCCTTCGCCGCCTGCCTGGAG
CCCTACACCGCCTGCGACCTGGCGCCCCCCGCCGGCACCACCGACGCCGCGCACCCGGGTTCTAGAGGAA
GCACCTCCGGCGATAACGATTACAAGGATGATGATGATAAGGCCAGCGGCACCGGTCATCATCACCATCA
CCATTGAGTTTAAACCCGCTGATCAGCCTCGACTGTGCCTTCTAAGGCCTGAGCTCGCTGATCAGCCTCG
ATCGAGGATCCAGACATGATAAGATACATTGATGAGTTTGGACAAACCACAACTAGAATGCAGTGAAAAA
AATGCTTTATTTGTGAAATTTGTGATGCTATTGCTTTATTTGTAACCATTATAAGCTGCAATAAACAAGT
TAACAACAACAATTGCATTCATTTTATGTTTCAGGTTCAGGGGGAGGTGTGGGAGGTTTTTTAAAGCAAG
TAAAACCTCTACAAATGTGGTATGGCTGATTATGATCAGTCGACCTGCAGGCATGCAAGCTTGGCGTAAT
CATGGTCATAGCTGTTTCCTGTGTGAAATTGTTATCCGCTCACAATTCCACACAACATACGAGCCGGAAG
CATAAAGTGTAAAGCCTGGGGTGCCTAATGAGTGAGCTAACTCACATTAATTGCGTTGCGCTCACTGCCC
GCTTTCCAGTCGGGAAACCTGTCGTGCCAGCTGCATTAATGAATCGGCCAACGCGCGGGGAGAGGCGGTT
TGCGTATTGGGCGCTCTTCCGCTTCCTCGCTCACTGACTCGCTGCGCTCGGTCGTTCGGCTGCGGCGAGC
GGTATCAGCTCACTCAAAGGCGGTAATACGGTTATCCACAGAATCAGGGGATAACGCAGGAAAGAACATG
TGAGCAAAAGGCCAGCAAAAGGCCAGGAACCGTAAAAAGGCCGCGTTGCTGGCGTTTTTCCATAGGCTCC
GCCCCCCTGACGAGCATCACAAAAATCGACGCTCAAGTCAGAGGTGGCGAAACCCGACAGGACTATAAAG
ATACCAGGCGTTTCCCCCTGGAAGCTCCCTCGTGCGCTCTCCTGTTCCGACCCTGCCGCTTACCGGATAC
CTGTCCGCCTTTCTCCCTTCGGGAAGCGTGGCGCTTTCTCATAGCTCACGCTGTAGGTATCTCAGTTCGG
TGTAGGTCGTTCGCTCCAAGCTGGGCTGTGTGCACGAACCCCCCGTTCAGCCCGACCGCTGCGCCTTATC
CGGTAACTATCGTCTTGAGTCCAACCCGGTAAGACACGACTTATCGCCACTGGCAGCAGCCACTGGTAAC
AGGATTAGCAGAGCGAGGTATGTAGGCGGTGCTACAGAGTTCTTGAAGTGGTGGCCTAACTACGGCTACA
CTAGAAGAACAGTATTTGGTATCTGCGCTCTGCTGAAGCCAGTTACCTTCGGAAAAAGAGTTGGTAGCTC
TTGATCCGGCAAACAAACCACCGCTGGTAGCGGTGGTTTTTTTGTTTGCAAGCAGCAGATTACGCGCAGA
AAAAAAGGATCTCAAGAAGATCCTTTGATCTTTTCTACGGGGTCTGACGCTCAGTGGAACGAAAACTCAC
GTTAAGGGATTTTGGTCATGAGATTATCAAAAAGGATCTTCACCTAGATCCTTTTAAATTAAAAATGAAG
TTTTAAATCAATCTAAAGTATATATGAGTAAACTTGGTCTGACAGTTACCAATGCTTAATCAGTGAGGCA
CCTATCTCAGCGATCTGTCTATTTCGTTCATCCATAGTTGCCTGACTCCCCGTCGTGTAGATAACTACGA
TACGGGAGGGCTTACCATCTGGCCCCAGTGCTGCAATGATACCGCGAGACCCACGCTCACCGGCTCCAGA
TTTATCAGCAATAAACCAGCCAGCCGGAAGGGCCGAGCGCAGAAGTGGTCCTGCAACTTTATCCGCCTCC
ATCCAGTCTATTAATTGTTGCCGGGAAGCTAGAGTAAGTAGTTCGCCAGTTAATAGTTTGCGCAACGTTG
TTGCCATTGCTACAGGCATCGTGGTGTCACGCTCGTCGTTTGGTATGGCTTCATTCAGCTCCGGTTCCCA
ACGATCAAGGCGAGTTACATGATCCCCCATGTTGTGCAAAAAAGCGGTTAGCTCCTTCGGTCCTCCGATC
GTTGTCAGAAGTAAGTTGGCCGCAGTGTTATCACTCATGGTTATGGCAGCACTGCATAATTCTCTTACTG
TCATGCCATCCGTAAGATGCTTTTCTGTGACTGGTGAGTACTCAACCAAGTCATTCTGAGAATAGTGTAT
GCGGCGACCGAGTTGCTCTTGCCCGGCGTCAATACGGGATAATACCGCGCCACATAGCAGAACTTTAAAA
GTGCTCATCATTGGAAAACGTTCTTCGGGGCGAAAACTCTCAAGGATCTTACCGCTGTTGAGATCCAGTT
CGATGTAACCCACTCGTGCACCCAACTGATCTTCAGCATCTTTTACTTTCACCAGCGTTTCTGGGTGAGC
AAAAACAGGAAGGCAAAATGCCGCAAAAAAGGGAATAAGGGCGACACGGAAATGTTGAATACTCATACTC
TTCCTTTTTCAATATTATTGAAGCATTTATCAGGGTTATTGTCTCATGAGCGGATACATATTTGAATGTA
TTTAGAAAAATAAACAAATAGGGGTTCCGCGCACATTTCCCCGAAAAGTGCCACCTGACGTCTAAGAAAC
CATTATTATCATGACATTAACCTATAAAAATAGGCGTATCACGAGGCCCTTTCGTCTCGCGCGTTTCGGT
GATGACGGTGAAAACCTCTGACACATGCAGCTCCCGGAGACGGTCACAGCTTGTCTGTAAGCGGATGCCG
GGAGCAGACAAGCCCGTCAGGGCGCGTCAGCGGGTGTTGGCGGGTGTCGGGGCTGGCTTAACTATGCGGC
ATCAGAGCAGATTGTACTGAGAGTGCACCATATGCGGTGTGAAATACCGCACAGATGCGTAAGGAGAAAA
TACCGCATCAGGCGCCATTCGCCATTCAGGCTGCGCAACTGTTGGGAAGGGCGATCGGTGCGGGCCTCTT
CGCTATTACGCCAGCTGGCGAAAGGGGGATGTGCTGCAAGGCGATTAAGTTGGGTAACGCCAGGGTTTTC
CCAGTCACGACGTT
Features (pLannotate 1.2.2; 19 found; start..end, strand, type, name):
     23..449     +  promoter       MT promoter: Drosophila metallothionein promoter
    467..520     +  sig_peptide    BiP signal sequence: Drosophila BiP signal sequence
    521..1189    +  CDS            Y3288_ARATH (fragment): Experimental evidence at protein level: Swiss-Prot protein existence level 1. From Arabidopsis thaliana (Mouse-ear cress).
   1226..1405    +  CDS            Comp (fragment): COMP_RAT - Experimental evidence at protein level: Swiss-Prot protein existence level 1. May play a role in the structural integrity of cartilage via its interaction with other extracellular matrix proteins such as the collagens and fibronectin. Can mediate the interaction of chondrocytes with the cartilage extracellular matrix through interaction with cell surface integrin receptors. Could play a role in the pathogenesis of osteoarthritis. Potent suppressor of apoptosis in both primary chondrocytes and transformed cells. Suppresses apoptosis by blocking the activation of caspase-3 and by indu
   1393..2845    +  CDS            SEAP (fragment): secreted alkaline phosphatase from human placenta The natural enzyme has a C-terminal transmembrane sequence that is replaced by a GPI anchor.
   2882..2911    +  CDS            2xFLAG (fragment): two tandem FLAG® epitope tags
   3017..3151    -  polyA_signal   SV40 poly(A) signal: SV40 polyadenylation signal
   3174..3258    -  CDS            large T antigen (fragment): large T antigen from SV40 (simian virus 40)
   3258..3282    +  misc_feature   MCS (fragment): pUC18/19 multiple cloning site
   3319..3335    -  protein_bind   lac operator: The lac repressor binds to the lac operator to inhibit transcription in E. coli. This inhibition can be relieved by adding lactose or isopropyl-β-D-thiogalactopyranoside (IPTG). lac repressor encoded by lacI
   3343..3373    -  promoter       lac promoter: promoter for the E. coli lac operon
   3388..3409    -  protein_bind   CAP binding site: CAP binding activates transcription in the presence of cAMP. E. coli catabolite activator protein
   3422..3514    -  CDS            lacI (fragment): lac repressor; lacI; The lac repressor binds to the lac operator to inhibit transcription in E. coli. This inhibition can be relieved by adding lactose or isopropyl-β-D-thiogalactopyranoside (IPTG).
   3697..4285    -  rep_origin     ori: high-copy-number ColE1/pMB1/pBR322/pUC origin of replication
   4456..5316    -  CDS            AmpR: β-lactamase; bla; confers resistance to ampicillin, carbenicillin, and related antibiotics
   5317..5421    -  promoter       AmpR promoter: bla
   5516..5551    +  CDS            rop (fragment): Rop protein, which maintains plasmids at low copy number; rop
   5653..5752    +  misc_feature   bom (fragment): basis of mobility region from pBR322
   5758..21      -  CDS            lacZα (fragment) (across the origin): LacZα fragment of β-galactosidase; lacZ fragment
