[The description below was written by a language model from this plasmid's Addgene catalogue record and pLannotate feature annotations shown in this document.]
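Description:
AT3G02880 J3_pECIA14 is an insect-cell expression plasmid built on the pECIA14 backbone for secreted production of a plant receptor ectodomain in Drosophila cell culture. It is maintained in E. coli as a high-copy plasmid through a ColE1/pUC-type origin and selected with ampicillin via the β-lactamase gene. The remaining bacterial elements annotated in the roughly 5.9 kb sequence (lac promoter/operator, and fragments of lacZα, lacI, rop and bom) appear to be cloning-vector remnants with no evident role in expression.

The expression cassette is driven by the copper-inducible Drosophila metallothionein promoter, so protein production is switched on by adding CuSO4. A Drosophila BiP signal sequence directs the product into the secretory pathway and is followed in frame by the extracellular domain of the Arabidopsis thaliana leucine-rich repeat receptor kinase encoded by AT3G02880, inserted by ligation-independent cloning. Downstream, the ectodomain is fused C-terminally to the pentamerising coiled-coil helix of rat COMP, human placental alkaline phosphatase, a FLAG epitope and a hexahistidine tag (the His tag is stated by the depositor but not picked up in the feature table). An SV40 polyadenylation signal lies after the cassette, although it is annotated on the opposite strand.

In this design the COMP helix makes the secreted "prey" pentameric, raising avidity so that weak ectodomain interactions become detectable, while alkaline phosphatase provides an enzymatic readout. The construct is intended to be paired with the corresponding pECIA2 bait vector in extracellular interaction assays, and belongs to a collection used to map an interaction network among Arabidopsis LRR receptor kinase ectodomains.
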