Addgene plasmid #114790: AT3G02880 J3_pECIA14
Purpose: Prey vector AT3G02880 J3_pECIA14 should be used with bait vector AT3G02880 J3_pECIA2.
Depositing lab: Youssef Belkhadir. Depositing organization: Gregor Mendel Institute of Molecular Plant Biology. Publication: An extracellular network of Arabidopsis leucine-rich repeat receptor kinases. Smakowska-Luzan E, Mott GA, Parys K, Stegmann M, Howton TC, Layeghifard M, Neuhold J, Lehner A, Kong J, Grunwald K, Weinberger N, Satbhai SB, Mayer D, Busch W, Madalinski M, Stolt-Bergner P, Provart NJ, Mukhtar MS, Zipfel C, Desveaux D, Guttman DS, Belkhadir Y. Nature. 2018 Jan 18;553(7688):342-346. doi: 10.1038/nature25184. Epub 2018 Jan 10. PubMed 29320478.
Backbone
  Vector backbone: pECIA14
  Backbone manufacturer: Chris Garcia (Addgene plasmid # 47051)
  Vector type: Insect Expression
Growth in bacteria
  Bacterial resistance: Ampicillin, 100 μg/mL
  Growth temperature: 37°C
  Growth strain: DH5alpha
  Copy number: High Copy
Gene/Insert
  Gene/Insert name: AT3G02880
  Species: A. thaliana (mustard weed)
  Entrez Gene: AT3G02880 (a.k.a. AT3G02880, F13E7.17, F13E7_17)
  Promoter: Metallothionein (Copper-Inducible)
  Cloning method: Ligation Independent Cloning
Terms and licenses: Academic/Nonprofit Terms; Industry Terms: Not Available to Industry
Depositor comments: Plasmid for secreted expression in Drosophila cell culture by induction via CuSO4. Insert is an extracellular domain of indicated LRR-RK, C-terminally tagged with Pentameric rat COMP helix, Alkaline Phosphatase (human, placental), Flag, and hexahistidine tags. Insert Protein Sequence: SDLESDRRALLAVRNSVRGRPLLWNMSASSPCNWHGVHCDAGRVTALRLPGSGLFGSLPIGGIGNLTQLKTLSLRFNSLSGPIPSDFSNLVLLRYLYLQGNAFSGEIPSLLFTLPSIIRINLGENKFSGRIPDNVNSATRLVTLYLERNQLSGPIPEITLPLQQFNVSSNQLNGSIPSSLSSWPRTAFEGNTLCGKPLDTCEAESPNGGDAGGPNTPPEKKDS
How to cite: AT3G02880 J3_pECIA14 was a gift from Youssef Belkhadir (Addgene plasmid # 114790 ; http://n2t.net/addgene:114790 ; RRID:Addgene_114790)
